>Addgene plasmid #53762 | pEGFP-C3-Exo84 | addgene full sequence | sequence record 456471 | Addgene NGS Result
TAGTTATTAATAGTAATCAATTACGGGGTCATTAGTTCATAGCCCATATATGGAGTTCCGCGTTACATAA
CTTACGGTAAATGGCCCGCCTGGCTGACCGCCCAACGACCCCCGCCCATTGACGTCAATAATGACGTATG
TTCCCATAGTAACGCCAATAGGGACTTTCCATTGACGTCAATGGGTGGAGTATTTACGGTAAACTGCCCA
CTTGGCAGTACATCAAGTGTATCATATGCCAAGTACGCCCCCTATTGACGTCAATGACGGTAAATGGCCC
GCCTGGCATTATGCCCAGTACATGACCTTATGGGACTTTCCTACTTGGCAGTACATCTACGTATTAGTCA
TCGCTATTACCATGGTGATGCGGTTTTGGCAGTACATCAATGGGCGTGGATAGCGGTTTGACTCACGGGG
ATTTCCAAGTCTCCACCCCATTGACGTCAATGGGAGTTTGTTTTGGCACCAAAATCAACGGGACTTTCCA
AAATGTCGTAACAACTCCGCCCCATTGACGCAAATGGGCGGTAGGCGTGTACGGTGGGAGGTCTATATAA
GCAGAGCTGGTTTAGTGAACCGTCAGATCCGCTAGCGCTACCGGTCGCCACCATGGTGAGCAAGGGCGAG
GAGCTGTTCACCGGGGTGGTGCCCATCCTGGTCGAGCTGGACGGCGACGTAAACGGCCACAAGTTCAGCG
TGTCCGGCGAGGGCGAGGGCGATGCCACCTACGGCAAGCTGACCCTGAAGTTCATCTGCACCACCGGCAA
GCTGCCCGTGCCCTGGCCCACCCTCGTGACCACCCTGACCTACGGCGTGCAGTGCTTCAGCCGCTACCCC
GACCACATGAAGCAGCACGACTTCTTCAAGTCCGCCATGCCCGAAGGCTACGTCCAGGAGCGCACCATCT
TCTTCAAGGACGACGGCAACTACAAGACCCGCGCCGAGGTGAAGTTCGAGGGCGACACCCTGGTGAACCG
CATCGAGCTGAAGGGCATCGACTTCAAGGAGGACGGCAACATCCTGGGGCACAAGCTGGAGTACAACTAC
AACAGCCACAACGTCTATATCATGGCCGACAAGCAGAAGAACGGCATCAAGGTGAACTTCAAGATCCGCC
ACAACATCGAGGACGGCAGCGTGCAGCTCGCCGACCACTACCAGCAGAACACCCCCATCGGCGACGGCCC
CGTGCTGCTGCCCGACAACCACTACCTGAGCACCCAGTCCGCCCTGAGCAAAGACCCCAACGAGAAGCGC
GATCACATGGTCCTGCTGGAGTTCGTGACCGCCGCCGGGATCACTCTCGGCATGGACGAGCTGTACAAGT
ACTCAGATCTCGAGCTCAAGCTTCGAATTATGGCGATGGCGATGTCGGACAGTGGGGCGAGCCGCCTGCG
TCGGCAGCTGGAGTCAGGGGGTTTTGAGGCGCGGCTGTACGTGAAGCAGCTCTCGCAGCAGTCGGATGGG
GACCGGGACCTCCAGGAGCACCGGCAGCGCATCCAGGCGCTGGCGGAGGAGACGGCGCAGAACCTGAAGC
GCAACGTCTACCAGAACTACCGGCAGTTCATAGAGACGGCCCGCGAGATCTCCTACCTGGAGAGCGAGAT
GTACCAGCTCAGCCATTTGCTGACCGAGCAGAAAAGCAGCCTGGAGAGCATCCCGCTTACGTTGCTGCCT
GCCGCTGCTGCCGCCGGAGCCGCCGCCGCCTCTGGAGGGGAGGAGGGAGTCGGTGGGGCGGGGGGCCGAG
ACCACCTCCGAGGCCAGGCCGGCTTTTTCTCCACCCCCGGGGGTGCCTCCCGCGACGGCTCCGGTCCAGG
CGAGGAAGGAAAGCAGCGCACTCTCACCACCCTGCTTGAGAAGGTGGAAGGCTGCAGGCATCTGCTGGAG
ACGCCGGGACAGTACTTGGTGTACAATGGGGACCTAGTGGAATACGATGCGGACCACATGGCCCAACTGC
AGCGGGTGCACGGCTTTCTCATGAACGATTGCTTGTTGGTGGCTACCTGGCTGCCTCAGCGGCGTGGGAT
GTATCGCTACAACGCTCTCTATTCCCTAGATGGTTTGGCCGTAGTCAATGTCAAGGACAACCCGCCCATG
AAGGACATGTTCAAGCTGCTTATGTTCCCCGAGAGCCGTATTTTCCAGGCCGAAAATGCTAAAATCAAAC
GAGAGTGGCTGGAAGTGCTGGAGGACACCAAGAGGGCCCTCAGTGAGAAAAGGCGAAGGGAGCAGGAGGA
GGCAGCGGCCCCTCGAGGGCCACCCCAAGTGACTTCCAAGGCCACTAACCCATTTGAGGATGACGAAGAA
GAAGAACCAGCTGTTCCTGAGGTAGAGGAAGAGAAGGTGGACCTCTCCATGGAATGGATCCAGGAGTTAC
CTGAAGACCTGGATGTCTGCATTGCGCAGAGAGACTTTGAAGGGGCGGTTGACCTGCTGGATAAATTGAA
CCATTACCTGGAAGATAAACCTAGCCCACCTCCTGTAAAAGAACTAAGGGCCAAAGTGGAGGAGCGAGTT
CGACAGCTCACTGAGGTGCTAGTTTTCGAACTCTCCCCAGATCGTTCCCTGAGAGGTGGTCCGAAGGCTA
CTCGCAGAGCAGTTTCGCAACTGATCCGGCTGGGCCAGTGCACGAAGGCCTGTGAGCTATTTTTGAGAAA
CAGGGCAGCCGCTGTTCATACTGCAATTCGTCAGCTTCGCATCGAAGGTGCCACTTTACTCTATATTCAT
AAGCTGTGCCATGTCTTCTTTACCAGCCTTCTCGAGACTGCAAGAGAATTTGAGATCGATTTTGCAGGCA
CTGACAGCGGCTGCTACTCTGCCTTTGTGGTCTGGGCAAGATCAGCCATGGGCATGTTCGTGGATGCTTT
TAGCAAGCAGGTGTTTGATAGTAAGGAGAGCCTCTCTACAGCAGCTGAGTGTGTAAAAGTGGCTAAGGAG
CATTGCCAGCAACTGGGTGATATCGGACTGGATCTCACCTTCATCATCCATGCCCTTCTGGTGAAAGACA
TCCAAGGGGCCTTGCACAGTTACAAAGAAATCATCATTGAAGCCACTAAACATCGCAACTCTGAAGAGAT
GTGGAGGAGGATGAACTTGATGACGCCAGAAGCCCTGGGTAAGCTCAAAGAAGAGATGAAAAGTTGTGGG
GTAAGTAACTTTGAGCAGTACACAGGGGATGACTGCTGGGTGAACCTAAGTTACACAGTGGTTGCTTTCA
CCAAACAGACCATGGGCTTCTTGGAAGAGGCCCTGAAGCTGTATTTCCCAGAGCTGCACATGGTACTTTT
GGAGAGCCTGGTGGAAATCATTTTGGTTGCTGTTCAGCATGTGGATTATAGTCTTCGATGTGAGCAGGAT
CCAGAGAAGAAAGCTTTTATCAGACAGAATGCATCCTTTTTATATGAAACAGTCCTCCCTGTGGTGGAGA
AAAGGTTTGAAGAAGGTGTGGGGAAACCTGCCAAGCAACTCCAAGATCTGAGGAATGCATCTAGACTTAT
TCGTGTGAATCCTGAAAGTACAACATCAGTGGTCTAAGTCGACGGTACCGCGGGCCCGGGATCCACCGGA
TCTAGATAACTGATCATAATCAGCCATACCACATTTGTAGAGGTTTTACTTGCTTTAAAAAACCTCCCAC
ACCTCCCCCTGAACCTGAAACATAAAATGAATGCAATTGTTGTTGTTAACTTGTTTATTGCAGCTTATAA
TGGTTACAAATAAAGCAATAGCATCACAAATTTCACAAATAAAGCATTTTTTTCACTGCATTCTAGTTGT
GGTTTGTCCAAACTCATCAATGTATCTTAACGCGTAAATTGTAAGCGTTAATATTTTGTTAAAATTCGCG
TTAAATTTTTGTTAAATCAGCTCATTTTTTAACCAATAGGCCGAAATCGGCAAAATCCCTTATAAATCAA
AAGAATAGACCGAGATAGGGT
[37 nt withheld, positions 3942-3978]
AAAGAACGTGGACTCCAACGTCAAAGG
[49 nt withheld, positions 4006-4054]
T
[91 nt withheld, positions 4056-4146]
G
[124 nt withheld, positions 4148-4271]
CAGGTGGCACTTTTCGGGGAAATGTGCGCGGAACCCCTATTTGTTTATTTTTCTAAATACATTCAAATAT
GTATCCGCTCATGAGACAATAACCCTGATAAATGCTTCAATAATATTGAAAAAGGAAGAGTCCTGAGGCG
GAAAGAACCAGCTGTGGAATGTGTGTCAGTTAGGGTGTGGAAAGTCCCCAGGCTCCCCAGCAGGCAGAAG
TATGCAAAGCATGCATCTCAATTAGTCAGCAACCAGGTGTGGAAAGTCCCCAGGCTCCCCAGCAGGCAGA
AGTATGCAAAGCATGCATCTCAATTAGTCAGCAACCATAGTCCCGCCCCTAACTCCGCCCATCCCGCCCC
TAACTCCGCCCAGTTCCGCCCATTCTCCGCCCCATGGCTGACTAATTTTTTTTATTTATGCAGAGGCCGA
GGCCGCCTCGGCCTCTGAGCTATTCCAGAAGTAGTGAGGAGGCTTTTTTGGAGGCCTAGGCTTTTGCAAA
GATCGATCAAGAGACAGGATGAGGATCGTTTCGCATGATTGAACAAGATGGATTGCACGCAGGTTCTCCG
GCCGCTTGGGTGGAGAGGCTATTCGGCTATGACTGGGCACAACAGACAATCGGCTGCTCTGATGCCGCCG
TGTTCCGGCTGTCAGCGCAGGGGCGCCCGGTTCTTTTTGTCAAGACCGACCTGTCCGGTGCCCTGAATGA
ACTGCAAGACGAGGCAGCGCGGCTATCGTGGCTGGCCACGACGGGCGTTCCTTGCGCAGCTGTGCTCGAC
GTTGTCACTGAAGCGGGAAGGGACTGGCTGCTATTGGGCGAAGTGCCGGGGCAGGATCTCCTGTCATCTC
ACCTTGCTCCTGCCGAGAAAGTATCCATCATGGCTGATGCAATGCGGCGGCTGCATACGCTTGATCCGGC
TACCTGCCCATTCGACCACCAAGCGAAACATCGCATCGAGCGAGCACGTACTCGGATGGAAGCCGGTCTT
GTCGATCAGGATGATCTGGACGAAGAGCATCAGGGGCTCGCGCCAGCCGAACTGTTCGCCAGGCTCAAGG
CGAGCATGCCCGACGGCGAGGATCTCGTCGTGACCCATGGCGATGCCTGCTTGCCGAATATCATGGTGGA
AAATGGCCGCTTTTCTGGATTCATCGACTGTGGCCGGCTGGGTGTGGCGGACCGCTATCAGGACATAGCG
TTGGCTACCCGTGATATTGCTGAAGAGCTTGGCGGCGAATGGGCTGACCGCTTCCTCGTGCTTTACGGTA
TCGCCGCTCCCGATTCGCAGCGCATCGCCTTCTATCGCCTTCTTGACGAGTTCTTCTGAGCGGGACTCTG
GGGTTCGAAATGACCGACCAAGCGACGCCCAACCTGCCATCACGAGATTTCGATTCCACCGCCGCCTTCT
ATGAAAGGTTGGGCTTCGGAATCGTTTTCCGGGACGCCGGCTGGATGATCCTCCAGCGCGGGGATCTCAT
GCTGGAGTTCTTCGCCCACCCTAGGGGGAGGCTAACTGAAACACGGAAGGAGACAATACCGGAAGGAACC
CGCGCTATGACGGCAATAAAAAGACAGAATAAAACGCACGGTGTTGGGTCGTTTGTTCATAAACGCGGGG
TTCGGTCCCAGGGCTGGCACTCTGTCGATACCCCACCGAGACCCCATTGGGGCCAATACGCCCGCGTTTC
TTCCTTTTCCCCACCCCACCCCCCAAGTTCGGGTGAAGGCCCAGGGCTCGCAGCCAACGTCGGGGCGGCA
GGCCCTGCCATAGCCTCAGGTTACTCATATATACTTTAGATTGATTTAAAACTTCATTTTTAATTTAAAA
GGATCTAGGTGAAGATCCTTTTTGATAATCTCATGACCAAAATCCCTTAACGTGAGTTTTCGTTCCACTG
AGCGTCAGACCCCGTAGAAAAGATCAAAGGATCTTCTTGAGATCCTTTTTTTCTGCGCGTAATCTGCTGC
TTGCAAACAAAAAAACCACCGCTACCAGCGGTGGTTTGTTTGCCGGATCAAGAGCTACCAACTCTTTTTC
CGAAGGTAACTGGCTTCAGCAGAGCGCAGATACCAAATACTGTTCTTCTAGTGTAGCCGTAGTTAGGCCA
CCACTTCAAGAACTCTGTAGCACCGCCTACATACCTCGCTCTGCTAATCCTGTTACCAGTGGCTGCTGCC
AGTGGCGATAAGTCGTGTCTTACCGGGTTGGACTCAAGACGATAGTTACCGGATAAGGCGCAGCGGTCGG
GCTGAACGGGGGGTTCGTGCACACAGCCCAGCTTGGAGCGAACGACCTACACCGAACTGAGATACCTACA
GCGTGAGCTATGAGAAAGCGCCACGCTTCCCGAAGGGAGAAAGGCGGACAGGTATCCGGTAAGCGGCAGG
GTCGGAACAGGAGAGCGCACGAGGGAGCTTCCAGGGGGAAACGCCTGGTATCTTTATAGTCCTGTCGGGT
TTCGCCACCTCTGACTTGAGCGTCGATTTTTGTGATGCTCGTCAGGGGGGCGGAGCCTATGGAAAAACGC
CAGCAACGCGGCCTTTTTACGGTTCCTGGCCTTTTGCTGGCCTTTTGCTCACATGTTCTTTCCTGCGTTA
TCCCCTGATTCTGTGGATAACCGTATTACCGCCATGCAT
Features (pLannotate 1.2.2; 16 found; start..end, strand, type, name):
     61..364     +  enhancer       CMV enhancer: human cytomegalovirus immediate early enhancer
    365..568     +  promoter       CMV promoter: human cytomegalovirus (CMV) immediate early promoter
    613..1329    +  CDS            EGFP: EGFP is a basic (constitutively fluorescent) green fluorescent protein published in 1996, derived from Aequorea victoria. It is reported to be a rapidly-maturing weak dimer with moderate acid sensitivity.
   1331..1359    +  misc_feature   MCS (fragment): multiple cloning site
   1360..3534    +  CDS            EXOC8: EXOC8_HUMAN - Experimental evidence at protein level: Swiss-Prot protein existence level 1. Component of the exocyst complex involved in the docking of exocytic vesicles with fusion sites on the plasma membrane. From Homo sapiens (Human).
   3537..3564    +  misc_feature   MCS (fragment): multiple cloning site
   3581..3665    +  CDS            large T antigen (fragment): large T antigen from SV40 (simian virus 40)
   3688..3809    +  polyA_signal   SV40 poly(A) signal: SV40 polyadenylation signal
   3843..4271    -  rep_origin     f1 ori (sequence partly withheld): f1 bacteriophage origin of replication; arrow indicates direction of (+) strand synthesis
   4298..4402    +  promoter       AmpR promoter: bla
   4404..4761    +  promoter       SV40 promoter: SV40 enhancer and early promoter
   4796..5590    +  CDS            NeoR/KanR: aminoglycoside phosphotransferase from Tn5; aph(3')-II (or nptII); confers resistance to neomycin, kanamycin, and G418 (Geneticin®)
   5611..5763    +  CDS            ble (fragment): BLE_KLEPN - Experimental evidence at protein level: Swiss-Prot protein existence level 1. Binding protein with a strong affinity to the bleomycin family of antibiotics. Binds to CL990; an antimitotic-antibiotic compound. From Klebsiella pneumoniae.
   5822..5869    +  polyA_signal   HSV TK poly(A) signal: herpes simplex virus thymidine kinase polyadenylation signal (Cole and Stacy, 1985)
   5960..5976    -  polyA_signal   bGH poly(A) signal (fragment): bovine growth hormone polyadenylation signal
   6198..6786    +  rep_origin     ori: high-copy-number ColE1/pMB1/pBR322/pUC origin of replication
