[The description below was written by a language model from this plasmid's Addgene catalogue record and pLannotate feature annotations shown in this document.]
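Description:
pEGFP-C3-Exo84 is a mammalian expression plasmid built on the pEGFP-C3 backbone that produces human Exo84 (EXOC8, also called SEC84) as a fusion with EGFP at its N terminus. The catalogue lists a total size of about 6.9 kb, with an insert of roughly 2.2 kb, which agrees with the sequenced record. Transcription is driven by the human cytomegalovirus immediate-early enhancer and promoter. The EGFP coding sequence is followed by a short remnant of the multiple cloning site, which acts as a linker, and then by the EXOC8 open reading frame. An SV40 polyadenylation signal terminates the transcript. The insert was placed between EcoRI and SalI sites, and the EcoRI site was destroyed during cloning.

In bacteria the plasmid replicates from a high-copy ColE1/pUC-type origin, and it also carries an f1 phage origin that allows single-stranded DNA production. A single Tn5 aminoglycoside phosphotransferase gene (NeoR/KanR) provides selection in both hosts. A bacterial bla-type promoter drives it to give kanamycin resistance in E. coli, and the adjacent SV40 enhancer/early promoter, with an HSV TK polyadenylation signal downstream, drives it to give G418 resistance in mammalian cells, so stable lines can be selected. The short large T antigen, ble and bGH poly(A) fragments in the annotation look like backbone remnants rather than functional elements.

EXOC8 is a component of the exocyst complex, which docks exocytic vesicles at fusion sites on the plasma membrane. The construct suits transient or stable expression of fluorescently tagged Exo84 for following its localization or for detecting the protein through the GFP tag. The associated publication concerns Ral and Rheb GTPase signalling in autophagy, mTOR regulation and tumor cell invasion.
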