Addgene plasmid #53762: pEGFP-C3-Exo84
Purpose: pEGFP-C3 plasmid that expresses Exo84
Depositing lab: Channing Der. Depositing organization: University of North Carolina at Chapel Hill. Publication: Ral and Rheb GTPase activating proteins integrate mTOR and GTPase signaling in aging, autophagy, and tumor cell invasion. Martin TD, Chen XW, Kaplan RE, Saltiel AR, Walker CL, Reiner DJ, Der CJ. Mol Cell. 2014 Jan 23;53(2):209-20. doi: 10.1016/j.molcel.2013.12.004. Epub 2014 Jan 2. PubMed 24389102.
Backbone
  Vector backbone: pEGFP-C3
  Backbone size w/o insert (bp): 4700
  Total vector size (bp): 6877
  Vector type: Mammalian Expression
  Selectable markers: Neomycin (select with G418)
Growth in bacteria
  Bacterial resistance: Kanamycin, 50 μg/mL
  Growth temperature: 37°C
  Growth strain: DH5alpha
  Copy number: Unknown
Gene/Insert
  Gene/Insert name: Exo84 (alt names: EXOC8; SEC84; Exo84p)
  Species: H. sapiens (human)
  Insert size (bp): 2177
  Entrez Gene: EXOC8 (a.k.a. EXO84, Exo84p, NEDMISB, SEC84)
  Tag / fusion protein: GFP (N terminal on backbone)
  Cloning method: Restriction Enzyme; 5′ cloning site EcoR1 (destroyed during cloning); 3′ cloning site SalI (not destroyed)
  Sequencing primers: 5′ EGFP-C
Terms and licenses: Academic/Nonprofit Terms; Industry Terms: Not Available to Industry
How to cite: pEGFP-C3-Exo84 was a gift from Channing Der (Addgene plasmid # 53762 ; http://n2t.net/addgene:53762 ; RRID:Addgene_53762)
