>Addgene plasmid #53762 | pEGFP-C3-Exo84 | addgene partial sequence | sequence record 92132 | SV40pA-R 5'-GAAATTTGTGATGCTATTGC-3'
GTTAACAACAACAATTGCATTCATTTTATGTTTCAGGTTCAGGGGGAGGTGTGGGAGGTTTTTTAAAGCA
AGTAAAACCTCTACAAATGTGGTATGGCTGATTATGATCAGTTATCTAGATCCGGTGGATCCCGGGCCCG
CGGTACCGTCGACTTAGACCACTGATGTTGTACTTTCAGGATTCACACGAATAAGTCTAGATGCATTCCT
CAGATCTTGGAGTTGCTTGGCAGGTTTCCCCACACCTTCTTCAAACCTTTTCTCCACCACAGGGAGGACT
GTTTCATATAAAAAGGATGCATTCTGTCTGATAAAAGCTTTCTTCTCTGGATCCTGCTCACATCGAAGAC
TATAATCCACATGCTGAACAGCAACCAAAATGATTTCCACCAGGCTCTCCAAAAGTACCATGTGCAGCTC
TGGGAAATACAGCTTCAGGGCCTCTTCCAAGAAGCCCATGGTCTGTTTGGTGAAAGCAACCACTGTGTAA
CTTAGGTTCACCCAGCAGTCATCCCCTGTGTACTGCTCAAAGTTACTTACCCCACAACTTTTCATCTCTT
CTTTGAGCTTACCCAGGGCTTCTGGCGTCATCAAGTTCATCCTCCTCCACATCTCTTCAGAGTTGCGATG
TTTAGTGGCTTCAATGATGATTTCTTTGTAACTGTGCAAGG
