>Addgene plasmid #53762 | pEGFP-C3-Exo84 | addgene partial sequence | sequence record 92133 | EGFP-C 5'-CATGGTCCTGCTGGAGTTCGTG-3'
GAGCTGTACAAGTACTCAGATCTCGAGCTCAAGCTTCGAATTATGGCGATGGCGATGTCGGACAGTGGGG
CGAGCCGCCTGCGTCGGCAGCTGGAGTCAGGGGGTTTTGAGGCGCGGCTGTACGTGAAGCAGCTCTCGCA
GCAGTCGGATGGGGACCGGGACCTCCAGGAGCACCGGCAGCGCATCCAGGCGCTGGCGGAGGAGACGGCG
CAGAACCTGAAGCGCAACGTCTACCAGAACTACCGGCAGTTCATAGAGACGGCCCGCGAGATCTCCTACC
TGGAGAGCGAGATGTACCAGCTCAGCCATTTGCTGACCGAGCAGAAAAGCAGCCTGGAGAGCATCCCGCT
TACGTTGCTGCCTGCCGCTGCTGCCGCCGGAGCCGCCGCCGCCTCTGGAGGGGAGGAGGGAGTCGGTGGG
GCGGGGGGCCGAGACCACCTCCGAGGCCAGGCCGGCTTTTTCTCCACCCCCGGGGGTGCCTCCCGCGACG
GCTCCGGTCCAGGCGAGGAAGGAAAGCAGCGCACTCTCACCACCCTGCTTGAGAAGGTGGAAGGCTGCAG
GCATCTGCTGGAGACGCCGGGACAGTACTTGGTGTACAATGGGGACCTAGTGGAATACGATGCGGACCAC
ATGGCCCAACTGCAGCGGGTGCACGGCTTTCTCATGAACGATTGCTTGTTGGTGGCTACCTGGCTGCCTC
AGCGGCGTGGGATGTATCGCTACAACGCTCTCTATTCCCTAGATGGTTTGGCCGTAGTCAATGTCAAGGA
CAACCCGCCCATGAAGGA
